>Addgene plasmid #135350 | S2 1058 APOBEC3 no UGI | addgene full sequence | sequence record 267699 | Addgene NGS Result
CCTATGGTGCACTCTCAGTACAATCTGCTCTGATGCCGCATAGTTAAGCCAGTATCTGCTCCCTGCTTGT
GTGTTGGAGGTCGCTGAGTAGTGCGCGAGCAAAATTTAAGCTACAACAAGGCAAGGCTTGACCGACAATT
GCATGAAGAATCTGCTTAGGGTTAGGCGTTTTGCGCTGCTTCGCGATGTACGGGCCAGATATACGCGTTG
ACATTGATTATTGACTAGTTATTAATAGTAATCAATTACGGGGTCATTAGTTCATAGCCCATATATGGAG
TTCCGCGTTACATAACTTACGGTAAATGGCCCGCCTGGCTGACCGCCCAACGACCCCCGCCCATTGACGT
CAATAATGACGTATGTTCCCATAGTAACGCCAATAGGGACTTTCCATTGACGTCAATGGGTGGAGTATTT
ACGGTAAACTGCCCACTTGGCAGTACATCAAGTGTATCATATGCCAAGTACGCCCCCTATTGACGTCAAT
GACGGTAAATGGCCCGCCTGGCATTATGCCCAGTACATGACCTTATGGGACTTTCCTACTTGGCAGTACA
TCTACGTATTAGTCATCGCTATTACCATGGTGATGCGGTTTTGGCAGTACATCAATGGGCGTGGATAGCG
GTTTGACTCACGGGGATTTCCAAGTCTCCACCCCATTGACGTCAATGGGAGTTTGTTTTGGCACCAAAAT
CAACGGGACTTTCCAAAATGTCGTAACAACTCCGCCCCATTGACGCAAATGGGCGGTAGGCGTGTACGGT
GGGAGGTCTATATAAGCAGAGCTCTCTGGCTAACTAGAGAACCCACTGCTTACTGGCTTATCGAAATTAA
TACGACTCACTATAGGGAGACCCAAGCTGGCTAGCGTTTAAACTTAAGCTTGCCACCATGGATAAAAAAT
ATAGCATTGGTCTGGCGATTGGCACCAACTCCGTGGGCTGGGCTGTGATTACCGATGAATACAAGGTTCC
GAGCAAGAAGTTTAAGGTGCTGGGTAACACCGACCGTCACAGCATCAAGAAGAACCTGATTGGCGCTCTG
CTGTTTGACAGCGGCGAGACCGCGGAAGCCACCCGCCTGAAGCGCACCGCGCGTCGCCGTTATACCCGTC
GTAAGAACCGCATTTGCTATCTGCAAGAAATCTTCAGCAACGAGATGGCGAAAGTGGATGACAGCTTTTT
CCACCGCCTGGAAGAGAGCTTTCTGGTGGAGGAAGATAAGAAGCACGAGCGTCACCCGATCTTCGGTAAC
ATTGTGGACGAGGTGGCCTATCACGAAAAGTATCCGACCATCTACCACCTGCGTAAAAAACTGGTGGATA
GCACCGACAAAGCTGATCTGCGCCTGATCTATCTGGCTCTGGCGCACATGATCAAATTCCGCGGCCACTT
CCTGATTGAGGGTGACCTGAACCCGGACAACAGCGATGTGGATAAACTGTTTATTCAGCTGGTGCAGACC
TATAACCAGCTGTTTGAAGAGAACCCGATCAACGCGAGCGGCGTGGACGCGAAAGCTATTCTGAGCGCGC
GTCTGAGCAAGAGCCGTCGTCTGGAAAACCTGATCGCGCAGCTGCCGGGCGAGAAGAAAAACGGTCTGTT
TGGCAACCTGATTGCCCTGAGCCTGGGTCTGACCCCGAACTTTAAGAGCAACTTCGACCTGGCGGAGGAC
GCGAAACTGCAACTGAGCAAAGATACCTATGACGACGACCTGGATAACCTGCTGGCGCAGATCGGCGATC
AGTATGCTGACCTGTTTCTGGCGGCCAAAAACCTGAGCGACGCGATTCTGCTGAGCGACATCCTGCGTGT
GAACACCGAGATTACCAAAGCGCCGCTGAGCGCCAGCATGATTAAGCGTTACGACGAACACCACCAGGAC
CTGACCCTGCTGAAAGCCCTGGTGCGCCAGCAGCTGCCGGAGAAGTACAAAGAAATCTTTTTCGATCAGA
GCAAAAACGGTTATGCCGGTTATATTGACGGTGGCGCGAGCCAGGAGGAGTTTTATAAGTTCATTAAGCC
GATTCTGGAAAAGATGGACGGCACCGAGGAGCTGCTGGTGAAGCTGAACCGCGAAGACCTGCTGCGCAAA
CAGCGTACCTTTGATAACGGTAGCATTCCGCACCAGATTCACCTGGGCGAACTGCACGCGATTCTGCGTC
GCCAGGAGGACTTCTATCCGTTCCTGAAGGATAACCGTGAGAAAATTGAGAAGATTCTGACCTTCCGTAT
CCCGTACTATGTGGGCCCGCTGGCTCGTGGTAACAGCCGTTTCGCTTGGATGACCCGTAAAAGCGAGGAG
ACCATTACCCCGTGGAACTTCGAGGAAGTGGTGGACAAAGGTGCCAGCGCGCAGAGCTTTATCGAGCGCA
TGACCAACTTCGACAAAAACCTGCCGAACGAAAAAGTGCTGCCGAAACACAGCCTGCTGTATGAATACTT
CACCGTGTATAACGAACTGACCAAGGTGAAGTATGTGACCGAAGGTATGCGCAAGCCGGCTTTTCTGAGC
GGCGAGCAGAAGAAGGCGATTGTGGACCTGCTGTTCAAGACCAACCGTAAAGTGACCGTGAAGCAGCTGA
AGGAGGACTACTTCAAGAAAATTGAATGCTTTGACAGCGTGGAGATCAGCGGCGTGGAGGACCGCTTCAA
CGCGAGCCTGGGCACCTACCACGATCTGCTGAAGATCATTAAGGATAAAGATTTTCTGGACAACGAGGAA
AACGAAGACATCCTGGAGGATATTGTGCTGACCCTGACCCTGTTTGAGGATCGTGAAATGATTGAAGAAC
GCCTGAAGACCTATGCTCACCTGTTCGATGATAAAGTGATGAAACAGCTGAAGCGTCGTCGTTATACCGG
TTGGGGCCGTCTGAGCCGCAAACTGATCAACGGCATTCGTGACAAACAGAGCGGCAAGACCATCCTGGAT
TTTCTGAAAAGCGATGGCTTTGCGAACCGTAACTTTATGCAGCTGATTCACGATGATAGCCTGACCTTCA
AGGAGGACATTCAGAAGGCGCAGGTGAGCGGCCAGGGTGACAGCCTGCACGAGCACATTGCGAACCTGGC
GGGCAGCCCGGCGATTAAGAAAGGCATTCTGCAAACCGTGAAAGTGGTGGATGAACTGGTGAAAGTGATG
GGCCGCCACAAGCCGGAGAACATTGTGATCGAGATGGCCCGTGAGAACCAGACCACCCAGAAAGGCCAGA
AGAACAGCCGCGAGCGCATGAAGCGTATTGAAGAGGGTATCAAGGAGCTGGGCAGCCAGATCCTGAAGGA
ACACCCGGTGGAAAACACCCAGCTGCAAAACGAGAAACTGTATCTGTACTACCTGCAAAACGGCCGTGAC
ATGTATGTGGATCAGGAACTGGACATCAACCGCCTGAGCGACTACGACGTGGATGCGATCGTGCCGCAGA
GCTTCCTGAAAGACGACAGCATTGATAACAAGGTGCTGACCCGTAGCGACAAGAACCGTGGCAAAAGCGA
TAACGTGCCGAGCGAGGAGGTGGTGAAAAAGATGAAAAACTATTGGCGCCAGCTGCTGAACGCGAAGCTG
ATTACCCAGCGCAAGTTCGACAACCTGACCAAGGCTGAGCGTGGTGGCCTGAGCGAGCTGGACAAGGCTG
GCTTTATCAAACGCCAGCTGGTGGAGACCCGCCAGATCACCAAGCACGTGGCGCAGATCCTGGATAGCCG
TATGAACACCAAATACGATGAGAACGATAAGCTGATCCGCGAGGTGAAAGTGATCACCCTGAAGAGCAAG
CTGGTGAGCGATTTTCGCAAGGACTTCCAGTTCTACAAGGTGCGCGAAATCAACAACTACCACCACGCGC
ACGATGCGTATCTGAACGCGGTGGTGGGCACCGCTCTGATCAAGAAATATCCGAAGCTGGAGAGCGAGTT
CGTGTACGGTGACTATAAAGTGTACGACGTGCGCAAAATGATTGCCAAGAGCGAGCAGGAGATTGGTAAA
GCTACCGCTAAATATTTCTTTTACAGCAACATCATGAACTTCTTTAAGACCGAGATCACCCTGGCCAACG
GTGAAATCCGTCCGAAGAAGAAACGTAAGGTGGGTAGCAGCGGTAGCCCGAAAAAGAAGCGCAAAGTGGG
CAGCGACGCGCTGGACGATTTCGATCTGGACATGCTGGGCAGCGATGCGCTGGATGATTTCGGCGGTGGC
AGCATGAGCTCAGAGACTGGCCCAGTGGCTGTGGACCCCACATTGAGACGGCGGATCGAGCCCCATGAGT
TTGAGGTATTCTTCGATCCGAGAGAGCTCCGCAAGGAGACCTGCCTGCTTTACGAAATTAATTGGGGGGG
CCGGCACTCCATTTGGCGACATACATCACAGAACACTAACAAGCACGTCGAAGTCAACTTCATCGAGAAG
TTCACGACAGAAAGATATTTCTGTCCGAACACAAGGTGCAGCATTACCTGGTTTCTCAGCTGGAGCCCAT
GCGGCGAATGTAGTAGGGCCATCACTGAATTCCTGTCAAGGTATCCCCACGTCACTCTGTTTATTTACAT
CGCAAGGCTGTACCACCACGCTGACCCCCGCAATCGACAAGGCCTGCGGGATTTGATCTCTTCAGGTGTG
ACTATCCAAATTATGACTGAGCAGGAGTCAGGATACTGCTGGAGAAACTTTGTGAATTATAGCCCGAGTA
ATGAAGCCCACTGGCCTAGGTATCCCCATCTGTGGGTACGACTGTACGTTCTTGAACTGTACTGCATCAT
ACTGGGCCTGCCTCCTTGTCTCAACATTCTGAGAAGGAAGCAGCCACAGCTGACATTCTTTACCATCGCT
CTTCAGTCTTGTCATTACCAGCGACTGCCCCCACACATTCTCTGGGCCACCGGGTTGAAAGGCGGTAGCG
GCGGTAGCGGTGGTAGCGGCGGCAGCGGTGGTAGCGGTGGCAGCGGTGGTCGCAAACGCCCGCTGATCGA
AACCAACGGCGAAACCGGTGAAATCGTGTGGGATAAGGGTCGCGATTTCGCGACCGTGCGCAAGGTGCTG
AGCATGCCGCAGGTGAACATCGTGAAGAAGACCGAAGTGCAGACCGGCGGTTTTAGCAAGGAAAGCATCC
TGCCGAAGCGCAACAGCGATAAGCTGATCGCGCGTAAGAAGGACTGGGACCCGAAAAAGTATGGTGGCTT
CGACAGCCCGACCGTGGCGTACAGCGTGCTGGTGGTGGCCAAGGTGGAAAAGGGCAAAAGCAAAAAACTG
AAAAGCGTGAAGGAGCTGCTGGGTATTACCATTATGGAACGTAGCAGCTTTGAGAAGAACCCGATCGACT
TCCTGGAGGCGAAGGGTTACAAGGAAGTGAAGAAAGATCTGATCATCAAACTGCCGAAGTACAGCCTGTT
TGAGCTGGAAAACGGCCGTAAGCGTATGCTGGCGAGCGCGGGTGAGCTGCAAAAAGGTAACGAGCTGGCG
CTGCCGAGCAAGTACGTGAACTTTCTGTACCTGGCGAGCCACTATGAAAAACTGAAAGGCAGCCCGGAGG
ACAACGAGCAGAAGCAGCTGTTTGTGGAGCAGCACAAGCACTATCTGGACGAAATCATCGAACAGATCAG
CGAGTTCAGCAAACGCGTGATTCTGGCCGACGCCAACCTGGACAAAGTGCTGAGCGCCTACAACAAGCAC
CGCGATAAACCGATTCGCGAACAGGCCGAGAACATCATTCACCTGTTTACCCTGACCAACCTGGGCGCGC
CGGCGGCGTTCAAATACTTTGATACCACCATTGATCGCAAACGCTACACCAGCACCAAGGAAGTGCTGGA
TGCGACCCTGATCCACCAGAGCATTACCGGTCTGTACGAAACCCGCATCGATCTGAGCCAGCTGGGCGGC
GATAGCGGTGGTAGCAAGCGTCCGGCGGCGACCAAAAAGGCCGGCCAGGCGAAGAAGAAGAAGGACTACA
AGGATGACGATGACAAAGGCAGCGGCGCCACCAACTTCAGCCTGCTGAAGCAGGCCGGTGACGTGGAAGA
AAACCCCGGCCCGATGGCGAAGCCGCTGAGCCAGGAGGAAAGCACCCTGATTGAGCGCGCCACCGCGACC
ATCAACAGCATTCCGATTAGCGAAGACTACAGCGTGGCGAGCGCCGCTCTGAGCAGCGATGGCCGTATCT
TCACCGGCGTGAACGTGTACCACTTTACCGGCGGTCCGTGCGCGGAACTGGTGGTGCTGGGCACCGCGGC
GGCTGCGGCTGCGGGTAACCTGACCTGCATCGTGGCCATTGGTAACGAAAACCGCGGCATTCTGAGCCCG
TGCGGCCGTTGCCGCCAGGTGCTGCTGGACCTGCACCCCGGTATCAAAGCGATTGTGAAAGATAGCGATG
GTCAACCGACCGCTGTGGGTATCCGTGAACTGCTGCCATCCGGCTATGTTTGGGAGGGCTAAGGTACCGA
GCTCGGATCCACTAGTCCAGTGTGGTGGAATTCTGCAGATATCCAGCACAGTGGCGGCCGCTCGAGTCTA
GAGGGCCCGTTTAAACCCGCTGATCAGCCTCGACTGTGCCTTCTAGTTGCCAGCCATCTGTTGTTTGCCC
CTCCCCCGTGCCTTCCTTGACCCTGGAAGGTGCCACTCCCACTGTCCTTTCCTAATAAAATGAGGAAATT
GCATCGCATTGTCTGAGTAGGTGTCATTCTATTCTGGGGGGTGGGGTGGGGCAGGACAGCAAGGGGGAGG
ATTGGGAAGACAATAGCAGGCATGCTGGGGATGCGGTGGGCTCTATGGCTTCTGAGGCGGAAAGAACCAG
CTGGGGCTCTAGGGGGTATCCCC
[124 nt withheld, positions 6814-6937]
C
[91 nt withheld, positions 6939-7029]
A
[49 nt withheld, positions 7031-7079]
CCTTTGACGTTGGAGTCCACGTTCTTT
[37 nt withheld, positions 7107-7143]
ACCCTATCTCGGTCTATTCTTTTGATTTATAAGGGATTTTGCCGATTTCGGCCTATTGGTTAAAAAATGA
GCTGATTTAACAAAAATTTAACGCGAATTAATTCTGTGGAATGTGTGTCAGTTAGGGTGTGGAAAGTCCC
CAGGCTCCCCAGCAGGCAGAAGTATGCAAAGCATGCATCTCAATTAGTCAGCAACCAGGTGTGGAAAGTC
CCCAGGCTCCCCAGCAGGCAGAAGTATGCAAAGCATGCATCTCAATTAGTCAGCAACCATAGTCCCGCCC
CTAACTCCGCCCATCCCGCCCCTAACTCCGCCCAGTTCCGCCCATTCTCCGCCCCATGGCTGACTAATTT
TTTTTATTTATGCAGAGGCCGAGGCCGCCTCTGCCTCTGAGCTATTCCAGAAGTAGTGAGGAGGCTTTTT
TGGAGGCCTAGGCTTTTGCAAAAAGCTCCCGGGAGCTTGTATATCCATTTTCGGATCTGATCAAGAGACA
GGATGAGGATCGTTTCGCATGATTGAACAAGATGGATTGCACGCAGGTTCTCCGGCCGCTTGGGTGGAGA
GGCTATTCGGCTATGACTGGGCACAACAGACAATCGGCTGCTCTGATGCCGCCGTGTTCCGGCTGTCAGC
GCAGGGGCGCCCGGTTCTTTTTGTCAAGACCGACCTGTCCGGTGCCCTGAATGAACTGCAGGACGAGGCA
GCGCGGCTATCGTGGCTGGCCACGACGGGCGTTCCTTGCGCAGCTGTGCTCGACGTTGTCACTGAAGCGG
GAAGGGACTGGCTGCTATTGGGCGAAGTGCCGGGGCAGGATCTCCTGTCATCTCACCTTGCTCCTGCCGA
GAAAGTATCCATCATGGCTGATGCAATGCGGCGGCTGCATACGCTTGATCCGGCTACCTGCCCATTCGAC
CACCAAGCGAAACATCGCATCGAGCGAGCACGTACTCGGATGGAAGCCGGTCTTGTCGATCAGGATGATC
TGGACGAAGAGCATCAGGGGCTCGCGCCAGCCGAACTGTTCGCCAGGCTCAAGGCGCGCATGCCCGACGG
CGAGGATCTCGTCGTGACCCATGGCGATGCCTGCTTGCCGAATATCATGGTGGAAAATGGCCGCTTTTCT
GGATTCATCGACTGTGGCCGGCTGGGTGTGGCGGACCGCTATCAGGACATAGCGTTGGCTACCCGTGATA
TTGCTGAAGAGCTTGGCGGCGAATGGGCTGACCGCTTCCTCGTGCTTTACGGTATCGCCGCTCCCGATTC
GCAGCGCATCGCCTTCTATCGCCTTCTTGACGAGTTCTTCTGAGCGGGACTCTGGGGTTCGAAATGACCG
ACCAAGCGACGCCCAACCTGCCATCACGAGATTTCGATTCCACCGCCGCCTTCTATGAAAGGTTGGGCTT
CGGAATCGTTTTCCGGGACGCCGGCTGGATGATCCTCCAGCGCGGGGATCTCATGCTGGAGTTCTTCGCC
CACCCCAACTTGTTTATTGCAGCTTATAATGGTTACAAATAAAGCAATAGCATCACAAATTTCACAAATA
AAGCATTTTTTTCACTGCATTCTAGTTGTGGTTTGTCCAAACTCATCAATGTATCTTATCATGTCTGTAT
ACCGTCGACCTCTAGCTAGAGCTTGGCGTAATCATGGTCATAGCTGTTTCCTGTGTGAAATTGTTATCCG
CTCACAATTCCACACAACATACGAGCCGGAAGCATAAAGTGTAAAGCCTGGGGTGCCTAATGAGTGAGCT
AACTCACATTAATTGCGTTGCGCTCACTGCCCGCTTTCCAGTCGGGAAACCTGTCGTGCCAGCTGCATTA
ATGAATCGGCCAACGCGCGGGGAGAGGCGGTTTGCGTATTGGGCGCTCTTCCGCTTCCTCGCTCACTGAC
TCGCTGCGCTCGGTCGTTCGGCTGCGGCGAGCGGTATCAGCTCACTCAAAGGCGGTAATACGGTTATCCA
CAGAATCAGGGGATAACGCAGGAAAGAACATGTGAGCAAAAGGCCAGCAAAAGGCCAGGAACCGTAAAAA
GGCCGCGTTGCTGGCGTTTTTCCATAGGCTCCGCCCCCCTGACGAGCATCACAAAAATCGACGCTCAAGT
CAGAGGTGGCGAAACCCGACAGGACTATAAAGATACCAGGCGTTTCCCCCTGGAAGCTCCCTCGTGCGCT
CTCCTGTTCCGACCCTGCCGCTTACCGGATACCTGTCCGCCTTTCTCCCTTCGGGAAGCGTGGCGCTTTC
TCATAGCTCACGCTGTAGGTATCTCAGTTCGGTGTAGGTCGTTCGCTCCAAGCTGGGCTGTGTGCACGAA
CCCCCCGTTCAGCCCGACCGCTGCGCCTTATCCGGTAACTATCGTCTTGAGTCCAACCCGGTAAGACACG
ACTTATCGCCACTGGCAGCAGCCACTGGTAACAGGATTAGCAGAGCGAGGTATGTAGGCGGTGCTACAGA
GTTCTTGAAGTGGTGGCCTAACTACGGCTACACTAGAAGAACAGTATTTGGTATCTGCGCTCTGCTGAAG
CCAGTTACCTTCGGAAAAAGAGTTGGTAGCTCTTGATCCGGCAAACAAACCACCGCTGGTAGCGGTGGTT
TTTTTGTTTGCAAGCAGCAGATTACGCGCAGAAAAAAAGGATCTCAAGAAGATCCTTTGATCTTTTCTAC
GGGGTCTGACGCTCAGTGGAACGAAAACTCACGTTAAGGGATTTTGGTCATGAGATTATCAAAAAGGATC
TTCACCTAGATCCTTTTAAATTAAAAATGAAGTTTTAAATCAATCTAAAGTATATATGAGTAAACTTGGT
CTGACAGTTACCAATGCTTAATCAGTGAGGCACCTATCTCAGCGATCTGTCTATTTCGTTCATCCATAGT
TGCCTGACTCCCCGTCGTGTAGATAACTACGATACGGGAGGGCTTACCATCTGGCCCCAGTGCTGCAATG
ATACCGCGAGACCCACGCTCACCGGCTCCAGATTTATCAGCAATAAACCAGCCAGCCGGAAGGGCCGAGC
GCAGAAGTGGTCCTGCAACTTTATCCGCCTCCATCCAGTCTATTAATTGTTGCCGGGAAGCTAGAGTAAG
TAGTTCGCCAGTTAATAGTTTGCGCAACGTTGTTGCCATTGCTACAGGCATCGTGGTGTCACGCTCGTCG
TTTGGTATGGCTTCATTCAGCTCCGGTTCCCAACGATCAAGGCGAGTTACATGATCCCCCATGTTGTGCA
AAAAAGCGGTTAGCTCCTTCGGTCCTCCGATCGTTGTCAGAAGTAAGTTGGCCGCAGTGTTATCACTCAT
GGTTATGGCAGCACTGCATAATTCTCTTACTGTCATGCCATCCGTAAGATGCTTTTCTGTGACTGGTGAG
TACTCAACCAAGTCATTCTGAGAATAGTGTATGCGGCGACCGAGTTGCTCTTGCCCGGCGTCAATACGGG
ATAATACCGCGCCACATAGCAGAACTTTAAAAGTGCTCATCATTGGAAAACGTTCTTCGGGGCGAAAACT
CTCAAGGATCTTACCGCTGTTGAGATCCAGTTCGATGTAACCCACTCGTGCACCCAACTGATCTTCAGCA
TCTTTTACTTTCACCAGCGTTTCTGGGTGAGCAAAAACAGGAAGGCAAAATGCCGCAAAAAAGGGAATAA
GGGCGACACGGAAATGTTGAATACTCATACTCTTCCTTTTTCAATATTATTGAAGCATTTATCAGGGTTA
TTGTCTCATGAGCGGATACATATTTGAATGTATTTAGAAAAATAAACAAATAGGGGTTCCGCGCACATTT
CCCCGAAAAGTGCCACCTGACGTCGACGGATCGGGAGATCTCCCGATCC
Features (pLannotate 1.2.2; 24 found; start..end, strand, type, name):
      3..55      -  misc_feature   bom (fragment): basis of mobility region from pBR322
    210..589     +  enhancer       CMV enhancer: human cytomegalovirus immediate early enhancer
    590..793     +  promoter       CMV promoter: human cytomegalovirus (CMV) immediate early promoter
    789..822     +  LTR            5' LTR (truncated) (fragment): truncated 5' long terminal repeat (LTR) from HIV-1
    838..856     +  promoter       T7 promoter: promoter for bacteriophage T7 RNA polymerase
   4135..4169    +  CDS            VP64 (fragment): tetrameric repeat of the minimal activation domain of herpes simplex virus VP16 (Beerli et al., 1998)
   4204..4890    +  CDS            Apobec1: ABEC1_RAT - Experimental evidence at protein level: Swiss-Prot protein existence level 1. Catalytic component of the apolipoprotein B mRNA editing enzyme complex which is responsible for the postranscriptional editing of a CAA codon for Gln to a UAA codon for stop in the APOB mRNA. May also play a role in the epigenetic regulation of gene expression by participating in DNA demethylation. From Rattus norvegicus (Rat).
   5944..5966    +  CDS            3xFLAG (fragment): three tandem FLAG® epitope tags, followed by an enterokinase cleavage site
   6010..6029    +  CDS            P2A (fragment): 2A peptide from porcine teschovirus-1 polyprotein Eukaryotic ribosomes fail to insert a peptide bond between the Gly and Pro residues, yielding separate polypeptides.
   6043..6429    +  CDS            bsd: BSD_ASPTE - Experimental evidence at protein level: Swiss-Prot protein existence level 1. Catalyzes the deamination of the cytosine moiety of the antibiotics blasticidin S, cytomycin and acetylblasticidin S. From Aspergillus terreus.
   6544..6768    +  polyA_signal   bGH poly(A) signal: bovine growth hormone polyadenylation signal
   6772..6793    +  promoter       SV40 promoter (fragment): SV40 enhancer and early promoter
   6814..7242    +  rep_origin     f1 ori (sequence partly withheld): f1 bacteriophage origin of replication; arrow indicates direction of (+) strand synthesis
   7256..7585    +  promoter       SV40 promoter: SV40 enhancer and early promoter
   7652..8443    +  CDS            neo: KKA2_KLEPN - Also known as kan, nptII. Experimental evidence at protein level: Swiss-Prot protein existence level 1. Resistance to kanamycin, neomycin, paromomycin, ribostamycin, butirosin and gentamicin B. From Klebsiella pneumoniae.
   8467..8625    +  CDS            ble (fragment): BLE_KLEPN - Experimental evidence at protein level: Swiss-Prot protein existence level 1. Binding protein with a strong affinity to the bleomycin family of antibiotics. Binds to CL990; an antimitotic-antibiotic compound. From Klebsiella pneumoniae.
   8620..8741    +  polyA_signal   SV40 poly(A) signal: SV40 polyadenylation signal
   8812..8834    -  protein_bind   lac operator (fragment): The lac repressor binds to the lac operator to inhibit transcription in E. coli. This inhibition can be relieved by adding lactose or isopropyl-β-D-thiogalactopyranoside (IPTG). lac repressor encoded by lacI
   8838..8868    -  promoter       lac promoter: promoter for the E. coli lac operon
   8883..8904    -  protein_bind   CAP binding site: CAP binding activates transcription in the presence of cAMP. E. coli catabolite activator protein
   8917..9009    -  CDS            lacI (fragment): lac repressor; lacI; The lac repressor binds to the lac operator to inhibit transcription in E. coli. This inhibition can be relieved by adding lactose or isopropyl-β-D-thiogalactopyranoside (IPTG).
   9192..9780    -  rep_origin     ori: high-copy-number ColE1/pMB1/pBR322/pUC origin of replication
   9951..10811   -  CDS            AmpR: β-lactamase; bla; confers resistance to ampicillin, carbenicillin, and related antibiotics
  10812..10916   -  promoter       AmpR promoter: bla
