[The description below was written by a language model from this plasmid's Addgene catalogue record and pLannotate feature annotations shown in this document.]
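Description:
S2 1058 APOBEC3 no UGI is a mammalian expression plasmid built on the pcDNA3.1(+) backbone that encodes a domain-inlaid cytosine base editor. A rat cytosine deaminase is inserted within the Streptococcus pyogenes Cas9 nickase at position 1058 rather than fused to a terminus, and the uracil DNA glycosylase inhibitor normally included in cytosine base editors is deliberately omitted. The catalogue names the deaminase rAPOBEC3, whereas the automated annotation matches the roughly 690 bp embedded deaminase segment to rat Apobec1. The record does not resolve this discrepancy. The Cas9 coding sequence itself is not called out in the feature table, although the long unannotated stretches flanking the deaminase are consistent with it.

Expression is driven by the CMV enhancer and immediate early promoter, with a T7 promoter just upstream of the open reading frame and a bGH polyadenylation signal downstream. After the editor come short matches to a FLAG-type epitope and a P2A peptide, followed by the blasticidin S deaminase gene, suggesting that the editor and the blasticidin marker are produced from one transcript as separate polypeptides, allowing enrichment of transfected cells. The backbone's SV40 promoter–neomycin resistance cassette with SV40 poly(A) is also annotated, though blasticidin is the only listed mammalian marker. Brief VP64, HIV LTR, lacI and ble hits are small fragments and probably linker or backbone remnants. In bacteria the plasmid is maintained through a high-copy ColE1/pUC origin and ampicillin resistance, and an f1 origin is present. No guide RNA cassette is annotated, so a guide would presumably be supplied separately. The construct appears suited to comparing base editor architectures and to assessing the effect of omitting UGI.
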