Addgene plasmid #135350: S2 1058 APOBEC3 no UGI
Purpose: Expression of intradomain insertion of rat cytosine deaminase, rAPOBEC3, at position 1058 of nSpyCas9 lacking uracil DNA glycosylase inhibitor.
Depositing lab: Alex Hewitt. Depositing organization: University of Tasmania. Publication: Engineering domain-inlaid SaCas9 adenine base editors with reduced RNA off-targets and increased on-target DNA editing. Nguyen Tran MT, Mohd Khalid MKN, Wang Q, Walker JKR, Lidgerwood GE, Dilworth KL, Lisowski L, Pebay A, Hewitt AW. Nat Commun. 2020 Sep 25;11(1):4871. doi: 10.1038/s41467-020-18715-y. PubMed 32978399.
Backbone
  Vector backbone: pcDNA3.1(+)
  Vector type: Mammalian Expression, CRISPR
  Selectable markers: Blasticidin
Growth in bacteria
  Bacterial resistance: Ampicillin, 100 μg/mL
  Growth temperature: 30°C
  Growth strain: NEB Stable
  Copy number: High Copy
Gene/Insert
  Gene/Insert name: nSpyCas9-rAPOBEC3-ID-1058
  Species: R. norvegicus (rat)
  Mutation: WT
  Cloning method: Restriction Enzyme; 5′ cloning site Unknown (unknown if destroyed)
Terms and licenses: Academic/Nonprofit Terms; Industry Terms: Not Available to Industry
How to cite: S2 1058 APOBEC3 no UGI was a gift from Alex Hewitt (Addgene plasmid # 135350 ; http://n2t.net/addgene:135350 ; RRID:Addgene_135350)
