>Addgene plasmid #135350 | S2 1058 APOBEC3 no UGI | depositor partial sequence | sequence record 261026 | insert: spyCas9 (D10A) with intradomain insertion of rAPOBEC3 no UGI at position 1058
AAGCTTGCCACCATGGATAAAAAATATAGCATTGGTCTGGCGATTGGCACCAACTCCGTGGGCTGGGCTG
TGATTACCGATGAATACAAGGTTCCGAGCAAGAAGTTTAAGGTGCTGGGTAACACCGACCGTCACAGCAT
CAAGAAGAACCTGATTGGCGCTCTGCTGTTTGACAGCGGCGAGACCGCGGAAGCCACCCGCCTGAAGCGC
ACCGCGCGTCGCCGTTATACCCGTCGTAAGAACCGCATTTGCTATCTGCAAGAAATCTTCAGCAACGAGA
TGGCGAAAGTGGATGACAGCTTTTTCCACCGCCTGGAAGAGAGCTTTCTGGTGGAGGAAGATAAGAAGCA
CGAGCGTCACCCGATCTTCGGTAACATTGTGGACGAGGTGGCCTATCACGAAAAGTATCCGACCATCTAC
CACCTGCGTAAAAAACTGGTGGATAGCACCGACAAAGCTGATCTGCGCCTGATCTATCTGGCTCTGGCGC
ACATGATCAAATTCCGCGGCCACTTCCTGATTGAGGGTGACCTGAACCCGGACAACAGCGATGTGGATAA
ACTGTTTATTCAGCTGGTGCAGACCTATAACCAGCTGTTTGAAGAGAACCCGATCAACGCGAGCGGCGTG
GACGCGAAAGCTATTCTGAGCGCGCGTCTGAGCAAGAGCCGTCGTCTGGAAAACCTGATCGCGCAGCTGC
CGGGCGAGAAGAAAAACGGTCTGTTTGGCAACCTGATTGCCCTGAGCCTGGGTCTGACCCCGAACTTTAA
GAGCAACTTCGACCTGGCGGAGGACGCGAAACTGCAACTGAGCAAAGATACCTATGACGACGACCTGGAT
AACCTGCTGGCGCAGATCGGCGATCAGTATGCTGACCTGTTTCTGGCGGCCAAAAACCTGAGCGACGCGA
TTCTGCTGAGCGACATCCTGCGTGTGAACACCGAGATTACCAAAGCGCCGCTGAGCGCCAGCATGATTAA
GCGTTACGACGAACACCACCAGGACCTGACCCTGCTGAAAGCCCTGGTGCGCCAGCAGCTGCCGGAGAAG
TACAAAGAAATCTTTTTCGATCAGAGCAAAAACGGTTATGCCGGTTATATTGACGGTGGCGCGAGCCAGG
AGGAGTTTTATAAGTTCATTAAGCCGATTCTGGAAAAGATGGACGGCACCGAGGAGCTGCTGGTGAAGCT
GAACCGCGAAGACCTGCTGCGCAAACAGCGTACCTTTGATAACGGTAGCATTCCGCACCAGATTCACCTG
GGCGAACTGCACGCGATTCTGCGTCGCCAGGAGGACTTCTATCCGTTCCTGAAGGATAACCGTGAGAAAA
TTGAGAAGATTCTGACCTTCCGTATCCCGTACTATGTGGGCCCGCTGGCTCGTGGTAACAGCCGTTTCGC
TTGGATGACCCGTAAAAGCGAGGAGACCATTACCCCGTGGAACTTCGAGGAAGTGGTGGACAAAGGTGCC
AGCGCGCAGAGCTTTATCGAGCGCATGACCAACTTCGACAAAAACCTGCCGAACGAAAAAGTGCTGCCGA
AACACAGCCTGCTGTATGAATACTTCACCGTGTATAACGAACTGACCAAGGTGAAGTATGTGACCGAAGG
TATGCGCAAGCCGGCTTTTCTGAGCGGCGAGCAGAAGAAGGCGATTGTGGACCTGCTGTTCAAGACCAAC
CGTAAAGTGACCGTGAAGCAGCTGAAGGAGGACTACTTCAAGAAAATTGAATGCTTTGACAGCGTGGAGA
TCAGCGGCGTGGAGGACCGCTTCAACGCGAGCCTGGGCACCTACCACGATCTGCTGAAGATCATTAAGGA
TAAAGATTTTCTGGACAACGAGGAAAACGAAGACATCCTGGAGGATATTGTGCTGACCCTGACCCTGTTT
GAGGATCGTGAAATGATTGAAGAACGCCTGAAGACCTATGCTCACCTGTTCGATGATAAAGTGATGAAAC
AGCTGAAGCGTCGTCGTTATACCGGTTGGGGCCGTCTGAGCCGCAAACTGATCAACGGCATTCGTGACAA
ACAGAGCGGCAAGACCATCCTGGATTTTCTGAAAAGCGATGGCTTTGCGAACCGTAACTTTATGCAGCTG
ATTCACGATGATAGCCTGACCTTCAAGGAGGACATTCAGAAGGCGCAGGTGAGCGGCCAGGGTGACAGCC
TGCACGAGCACATTGCGAACCTGGCGGGCAGCCCGGCGATTAAGAAAGGCATTCTGCAAACCGTGAAAGT
GGTGGATGAACTGGTGAAAGTGATGGGCCGCCACAAGCCGGAGAACATTGTGATCGAGATGGCCCGTGAG
AACCAGACCACCCAGAAAGGCCAGAAGAACAGCCGCGAGCGCATGAAGCGTATTGAAGAGGGTATCAAGG
AGCTGGGCAGCCAGATCCTGAAGGAACACCCGGTGGAAAACACCCAGCTGCAAAACGAGAAACTGTATCT
GTACTACCTGCAAAACGGCCGTGACATGTATGTGGATCAGGAACTGGACATCAACCGCCTGAGCGACTAC
GACGTGGATGCGATCGTGCCGCAGAGCTTCCTGAAAGACGACAGCATTGATAACAAGGTGCTGACCCGTA
GCGACAAGAACCGTGGCAAAAGCGATAACGTGCCGAGCGAGGAGGTGGTGAAAAAGATGAAAAACTATTG
GCGCCAGCTGCTGAACGCGAAGCTGATTACCCAGCGCAAGTTCGACAACCTGACCAAGGCTGAGCGTGGT
GGCCTGAGCGAGCTGGACAAGGCTGGCTTTATCAAACGCCAGCTGGTGGAGACCCGCCAGATCACCAAGC
ACGTGGCGCAGATCCTGGATAGCCGTATGAACACCAAATACGATGAGAACGATAAGCTGATCCGCGAGGT
GAAAGTGATCACCCTGAAGAGCAAGCTGGTGAGCGATTTTCGCAAGGACTTCCAGTTCTACAAGGTGCGC
GAAATCAACAACTACCACCACGCGCACGATGCGTATCTGAACGCGGTGGTGGGCACCGCTCTGATCAAGA
AATATCCGAAGCTGGAGAGCGAGTTCGTGTACGGTGACTATAAAGTGTACGACGTGCGCAAAATGATTGC
CAAGAGCGAGCAGGAGATTGGTAAAGCTACCGCTAAATATTTCTTTTACAGCAACATCATGAACTTCTTT
AAGACCGAGATCACCCTGGCCAACGGTGAAATCCGTCCGAAGAAGAAACGTAAGGTGGGTAGCAGCGGTA
GCCCGAAAAAGAAGCGCAAAGTGGGCAGCGACGCGCTGGACGATTTCGATCTGGACATGCTGGGCAGCGA
TGCGCTGGATGATTTCGGCGGTGGCAGCATGAGCTCAGAGACTGGCCCAGTGGCTGTGGACCCCACATTG
AGACGGCGGATCGAGCCCCATGAGTTTGAGGTATTCTTCGATCCGAGAGAGCTCCGCAAGGAGACCTGCC
TGCTTTACGAAATTAATTGGGGGGGCCGGCACTCCATTTGGCGACATACATCACAGAACACTAACAAGCA
CGTCGAAGTCAACTTCATCGAGAAGTTCACGACAGAAAGATATTTCTGTCCGAACACAAGGTGCAGCATT
ACCTGGTTTCTCAGCTGGAGCCCATGCGGCGAATGTAGTAGGGCCATCACTGAATTCCTGTCAAGGTATC
CCCACGTCACTCTGTTTATTTACATCGCAAGGCTGTACCACCACGCTGACCCCCGCAATCGACAAGGCCT
GCGGGATTTGATCTCTTCAGGTGTGACTATCCAAATTATGACTGAGCAGGAGTCAGGATACTGCTGGAGA
AACTTTGTGAATTATAGCCCGAGTAATGAAGCCCACTGGCCTAGGTATCCCCATCTGTGGGTACGACTGT
ACGTTCTTGAACTGTACTGCATCATACTGGGCCTGCCTCCTTGTCTCAACATTCTGAGAAGGAAGCAGCC
ACAGCTGACATTCTTTACCATCGCTCTTCAGTCTTGTCATTACCAGCGACTGCCCCCACACATTCTCTGG
GCCACCGGGTTGAAAGGCGGTAGCGGCGGTAGCGGTGGTAGCGGCGGCAGCGGTGGTAGCGGTGGCAGCG
GTGGTCGCAAACGCCCGCTGATCGAAACCAACGGCGAAACCGGTGAAATCGTGTGGGATAAGGGTCGCGA
TTTCGCGACCGTGCGCAAGGTGCTGAGCATGCCGCAGGTGAACATCGTGAAGAAGACCGAAGTGCAGACC
GGCGGTTTTAGCAAGGAAAGCATCCTGCCGAAGCGCAACAGCGATAAGCTGATCGCGCGTAAGAAGGACT
GGGACCCGAAAAAGTATGGTGGCTTCGACAGCCCGACCGTGGCGTACAGCGTGCTGGTGGTGGCCAAGGT
GGAAAAGGGCAAAAGCAAAAAACTGAAAAGCGTGAAGGAGCTGCTGGGTATTACCATTATGGAACGTAGC
AGCTTTGAGAAGAACCCGATCGACTTCCTGGAGGCGAAGGGTTACAAGGAAGTGAAGAAAGATCTGATCA
TCAAACTGCCGAAGTACAGCCTGTTTGAGCTGGAAAACGGCCGTAAGCGTATGCTGGCGAGCGCGGGTGA
GCTGCAAAAAGGTAACGAGCTGGCGCTGCCGAGCAAGTACGTGAACTTTCTGTACCTGGCGAGCCACTAT
GAAAAACTGAAAGGCAGCCCGGAGGACAACGAGCAGAAGCAGCTGTTTGTGGAGCAGCACAAGCACTATC
TGGACGAAATCATCGAACAGATCAGCGAGTTCAGCAAACGCGTGATTCTGGCCGACGCCAACCTGGACAA
AGTGCTGAGCGCCTACAACAAGCACCGCGATAAACCGATTCGCGAACAGGCCGAGAACATCATTCACCTG
TTTACCCTGACCAACCTGGGCGCGCCGGCGGCGTTCAAATACTTTGATACCACCATTGATCGCAAACGCT
ACACCAGCACCAAGGAAGTGCTGGATGCGACCCTGATCCACCAGAGCATTACCGGTCTGTACGAAACCCG
CATCGATCTGAGCCAGCTGGGCGGCGATAGCGGTGGTAGCAAGCGTCCGGCGGCGACCAAAAAGGCCGGC
CAGGCGAAGAAGAAGAAGGACTACAAGGATGACGATGACAAAGGCAGCGGCGCCACCAACTTCAGCCTGC
TGAAGCAGGCCGGTGACGTGGAAGAAAACCCCGGCCCGATGGCGAAGCCGCTGAGCCAGGAGGAAAGCAC
CCTGATTGAGCGCGCCACCGCGACCATCAACAGCATTCCGATTAGCGAAGACTACAGCGTGGCGAGCGCC
GCTCTGAGCAGCGATGGCCGTATCTTCACCGGCGTGAACGTGTACCACTTTACCGGCGGTCCGTGCGCGG
AACTGGTGGTGCTGGGCACCGCGGCGGCTGCGGCTGCGGGTAACCTGACCTGCATCGTGGCCATTGGTAA
CGAAAACCGCGGCATTCTGAGCCCGTGCGGCCGTTGCCGCCAGGTGCTGCTGGACCTGCACCCCGGTATC
AAAGCGATTGTGAAAGATAGCGATGGTCAACCGACCGCTGTGGGTATCCGTGAACTGCTGCCATCCGGCT
ATGTTTGGGAGGGCTAAGGTACC
